>Addgene plasmid #45467 | pNLS-iRFP720 | depositor full sequence | sequence record 63505 | pNLS-iRFP720 sequence 5006 bps
TAGTTATTAATAGTAATCAATTACGGGGTCATTAGTTCATAGCCCATATATGGAGTTCCGCGTTACATAA
CTTACGGTAAATGGCCCGCCTGGCTGACCGCCCAACGACCCCCGCCCATTGACGTCAATAATGACGTATG
TTCCCATAGTAACGCCAATAGGGACTTTCCATTGACGTCAATGGGTGGAGTATTTACGGTAAACTGCCCA
CTTGGCAGTACATCAAGTGTATCATATGCCAAGTACGCCCCCTATTGACGTCAATGACGGTAAATGGCCC
GCCTGGCATTATGCCCAGTACATGACCTTATGGGACTTTCCTACTTGGCAGTACATCTACGTATTAGTCA
TCGCTATTACCATGGTGATGCGGTTTTGGCAGTACATCAATGGGCGTGGATAGCGGTTTGACTCACGGGG
ATTTCCAAGTCTCCACCCCATTGACGTCAATGGGAGTTTGTTTTGGCACCAAAATCAACGGGACTTTCCA
AAATGTCGTAACAACTCCGCCCCATTGACGCAAATGGGCGGTAGGCGTGTACGGTGGGAGGTCTATATAA
GCAGAGCTGGTTTAGTGAACCGTCAGATCCGCTAGCGCTACCGGACTCAGATCTCGAGCTCAAGCTTCGA
ATTCGCCACCATGTCGCGGAGGCGGCACAGCTACGAGAACGATGGTGGACAACCTCACAAAAGGAGGAAG
ACGTCTCCACCGGTCGCCACCATGGCGGAAGGATCCGTCGCCAGGCAGCCTGACCTCTTGACCTGCGACG
ATGAGCCGATCCATATCCCCGGTGCCATCCAACCGCATGGACTGCTGCTCGCCCTCGCCGCCGACATGAC
GATCGTTGCCGGCAGCGACAACCTTCCCGAACTCACCGGACTGGCGATCGGCGCCCTGATCGGCCGCTCT
GCGGCCGATGTCTTCGACTCGGAGACGCACAACCGTCTGACGATCGCCTTGGCCGAGCCCGGGGCGGCCG
TCGGAGCACCGATCACTGTCGGCTTCACGATGCGAAAGGACGCAGGCTTCATCGGCTCCTGGCATCGCCA
TGATCAGCTCATCTTCCTCGAGCTCGAGCCTCCCCAGCGGGACGTCGCCGAGCCGCAGGCGTTCTTCCGC
CGCACCAACAGCGCCATCCGCCGCCTGCAGGCCGCCGAAACCTTGGAAAGCGCCTGCGCCGCCGCGGCGC
AAGAGGTGCGGAAGATTACCGGCTTCGATCGGGTGATGATCTATCGCTTCGCCTCCGACTTCAGCGGGTC
CGTGATCGCAGAGGATCGGTGCGCCGAGGTCGAGTCAAAACTAGGCCTGCACTATCCTGCCTCATTCATC
CCGGCGCAGGCCCGTCGGCTCTATACCATCAACCCGGTACGGATCATTCCCGATATCAATTATCGGCCGG
TGCCGGTCACCCCAGACCTCAATCCGGTCACCGGGCGGCCGATTGATCTTAGCTTCGCCATCCTGCGCAG
CGTCTCGCCCAACCATCTGGAGTTCATGCGCAACATAGGCATGCACGGCACGATGTCGATCTCGATTTTG
CGCGGCGAGCGACTGTGGGGATTGATCGTTTGCCATCACCGAACGCCGTACTACGTCGATCTCGATGGCC
GCCAAGCCTGCGAGCTAGTCGCCCAGGTTCTGGCCTGGCAGATCGGCGTGATGGAAGAGTAAGCGGCCGC
GACTCTAGATCATAATCAGCCATACCACATTTGTAGAGGTTTTACTTGCTTTAAAAAACCTCCCACACCT
CCCCCTGAACCTGAAACATAAAATGAATGCAATTGTTGTTGTTAACTTGTTTATTGCAGCTTATAATGGT
TACAAATAAAGCAATAGCATCACAAATTTCACAAATAAAGCATTTTTTTCACTGCATTCTAGTTGTGGTT
TGTCCAAACTCATCAATGTATCTTAAGGCGTAAATTGTAAGCGTTAATATTTTGTTAAAATTCGCGTTAA
ATTTTTGTTAAATCAGCTCATTTTTTAACCAATAGGCCGAAATCGGCAAAATCCCTTATAAATCAAAAGA
ATAGACCGAGATAGGGT
[37 nt withheld, positions 2048-2084]
AAAGAACGTGGACTCCAACGTCAAAGG
[49 nt withheld, positions 2112-2160]
T
[91 nt withheld, positions 2162-2252]
G
[124 nt withheld, positions 2254-2377]
CAGGTGGCACTTTTCGGGGAAATGTGCGCGGAACCCCTATTTGTTTATTTTTCTAAATACATTCAAATAT
GTATCCGCTCATGAGACAATAACCCTGATAAATGCTTCAATAATATTGAAAAAGGAAGAGTCCTGAGGCG
GAAAGAACCAGCTGTGGAATGTGTGTCAGTTAGGGTGTGGAAAGTCCCCAGGCTCCCCAGCAGGCAGAAG
TATGCAAAGCATGCATCTCAATTAGTCAGCAACCAGGTGTGGAAAGTCCCCAGGCTCCCCAGCAGGCAGA
AGTATGCAAAGCATGCATCTCAATTAGTCAGCAACCATAGTCCCGCCCCTAACTCCGCCCATCCCGCCCC
TAACTCCGCCCAGTTCCGCCCATTCTCCGCCCCATGGCTGACTAATTTTTTTTATTTATGCAGAGGCCGA
GGCCGCCTCGGCCTCTGAGCTATTCCAGAAGTAGTGAGGAGGCTTTTTTGGAGGCCTAGGCTTTTGCAAA
GATCGATCAAGAGACAGGATGAGGATCGTTTCGCATGATTGAACAAGATGGATTGCACGCAGGTTCTCCG
GCCGCTTGGGTGGAGAGGCTATTCGGCTATGACTGGGCACAACAGACAATCGGCTGCTCTGATGCCGCCG
TGTTCCGGCTGTCAGCGCAGGGGCGCCCGGTTCTTTTTGTCAAGACCGACCTGTCCGGTGCCCTGAATGA
ACTGCAAGACGAGGCAGCGCGGCTATCGTGGCTGGCCACGACGGGCGTTCCTTGCGCAGCTGTGCTCGAC
GTTGTCACTGAAGCGGGAAGGGACTGGCTGCTATTGGGCGAAGTGCCGGGGCAGGATCTCCTGTCATCTC
ACCTTGCTCCTGCCGAGAAAGTATCCATCATGGCTGATGCAATGCGGCGGCTGCATACGCTTGATCCGGC
TACCTGCCCATTCGACCACCAAGCGAAACATCGCATCGAGCGAGCACGTACTCGGATGGAAGCCGGTCTT
GTCGATCAGGATGATCTGGACGAAGAGCATCAGGGGCTCGCGCCAGCCGAACTGTTCGCCAGGCTCAAGG
CGAGCATGCCCGACGGCGAGGATCTCGTCGTGACCCATGGCGATGCCTGCTTGCCGAATATCATGGTGGA
AAATGGCCGCTTTTCTGGATTCATCGACTGTGGCCGGCTGGGTGTGGCGGACCGCTATCAGGACATAGCG
TTGGCTACCCGTGATATTGCTGAAGAGCTTGGCGGCGAATGGGCTGACCGCTTCCTCGTGCTTTACGGTA
TCGCCGCTCCCGATTCGCAGCGCATCGCCTTCTATCGCCTTCTTGACGAGTTCTTCTGAGCGGGACTCTG
GGGTTCGAAATGACCGACCAAGCGACGCCCAACCTGCCATCACGAGATTTCGATTCCACCGCCGCCTTCT
ATGAAAGGTTGGGCTTCGGAATCGTTTTCCGGGACGCCGGCTGGATGATCCTCCAGCGCGGGGATCTCAT
GCTGGAGTTCTTCGCCCACCCTAGGGGGAGGCTAACTGAAACACGGAAGGAGACAATACCGGAAGGAACC
CGCGCTATGACGGCAATAAAAAGACAGAATAAAACGCACGGTGTTGGGTCGTTTGTTCATAAACGCGGGG
TTCGGTCCCAGGGCTGGCACTCTGTCGATACCCCACCGAGACCCCATTGGGGCCAATACGCCCGCGTTTC
TTCCTTTTCCCCACCCCACCCCCCAAGTTCGGGTGAAGGCCCAGGGCTCGCAGCCAACGTCGGGGCGGCA
GGCCCTGCCATAGCCTCAGGTTACTCATATATACTTTAGATTGATTTAAAACTTCATTTTTAATTTAAAA
GGATCTAGGTGAAGATCCTTTTTGATAATCTCATGACCAAAATCCCTTAACGTGAGTTTTCGTTCCACTG
AGCGTCAGACCCCGTAGAAAAGATCAAAGGATCTTCTTGAGATCCTTTTTTTCTGCGCGTAATCTGCTGC
TTGCAAACAAAAAAACCACCGCTACCAGCGGTGGTTTGTTTGCCGGATCAAGAGCTACCAACTCTTTTTC
CGAAGGTAACTGGCTTCAGCAGAGCGCAGATACCAAATACTGTCCTTCTAGTGTAGCCGTAGTTAGGCCA
CCACTTCAAGAACTCTGTAGCACCGCCTACATACCTCGCTCTGCTAATCCTGTTACCAGTGGCTGCTGCC
AGTGGCGATAAGTCGTGTCTTACCGGGTTGGACTCAAGACGATAGTTACCGGATAAGGCGCAGCGGTCGG
GCTGAACGGGGGGTTCGTGCACACAGCCCAGCTTGGAGCGAACGACCTACACCGAACTGAGATACCTACA
GCGTGAGCTATGAGAAAGCGCCACGCTTCCCGAAGGGAGAAAGGCGGACAGGTATCCGGTAAGCGGCAGG
GTCGGAACAGGAGAGCGCACGAGGGAGCTTCCAGGGGGAAACGCCTGGTATCTTTATAGTCCTGTCGGGT
TTCGCCACCTCTGACTTGAGCGTCGATTTTTGTGATGCTCGTCAGGGGGGCGGAGCCTATGGAAAAACGC
CAGCAACGCGGCCTTTTTACGGTTCCTGGCCTTTTGCTGGCCTTTTGCTCACATGTTCTTTCCTGCGTTA
TCCCCTGATTCTGTGGATAACCGTATTACCGCCATGCAT
Features (pLannotate 1.2.2; 14 found; start..end, strand, type, name):
     61..364     +  enhancer       CMV enhancer: human cytomegalovirus immediate early enhancer
    365..568     +  promoter       CMV promoter: human cytomegalovirus (CMV) immediate early promoter
    591..634     +  misc_feature   MCS (fragment): multiple cloning site
    722..1669    +  CDS            iRFP720: iRFP720 is a basic (constitutively fluorescent) near ir fluorescent protein published in 2013, derived from Rhodopseudomonas palustris. It has low acid sensitivity. It requires the cofactor biliverdin for fluorescence.
   1688..1771    +  CDS            large T antigen (fragment): large T antigen from SV40 (simian virus 40)
   1794..1915    +  polyA_signal   SV40 poly(A) signal: SV40 polyadenylation signal
   1949..2377    -  rep_origin     f1 ori (sequence partly withheld): f1 bacteriophage origin of replication; arrow indicates direction of (+) strand synthesis
   2404..2508    +  promoter       AmpR promoter: bla
   2510..2867    +  promoter       SV40 promoter: SV40 enhancer and early promoter
   2902..3696    +  CDS            NeoR/KanR: aminoglycoside phosphotransferase from Tn5; aph(3')-II (or nptII); confers resistance to neomycin, kanamycin, and G418 (Geneticin®)
   3717..3869    +  CDS            ble (fragment): BLE_KLEPN - Experimental evidence at protein level: Swiss-Prot protein existence level 1. Binding protein with a strong affinity to the bleomycin family of antibiotics. Binds to CL990; an antimitotic-antibiotic compound. From Klebsiella pneumoniae.
   3928..3975    +  polyA_signal   HSV TK poly(A) signal: herpes simplex virus thymidine kinase polyadenylation signal (Cole and Stacy, 1985)
   4066..4082    -  polyA_signal   bGH poly(A) signal (fragment): bovine growth hormone polyadenylation signal
   4304..4892    +  rep_origin     ori: high-copy-number ColE1/pMB1/pBR322/pUC origin of replication
