[The description below was written by a language model from this plasmid's Addgene catalogue record and pLannotate feature annotations shown in this document.]
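Description:
pNLS-iRFP720 is a 5,006 bp mammalian expression plasmid built on the Clontech pN1 backbone, designed to express a nuclear-targeted version of the near-infrared fluorescent protein iRFP720. The backbone carries a high-copy ColE1/pUC-type origin for propagation in E. coli and an f1 phage origin. A single NeoR/KanR (Tn5 aminoglycoside phosphotransferase) gene serves both hosts: a bacterial bla-type promoter drives it for kanamycin selection in bacteria, and the adjacent SV40 enhancer/early promoter drives it in mammalian cells for G418 selection of stable lines, with an HSV TK polyadenylation signal terminating the cassette. Short fragment hits to ble and bGH poly(A) in the annotation appear to be backbone remnants rather than functional elements.

The payload sits downstream of the human CMV immediate-early enhancer and promoter and is terminated by the SV40 poly(A) signal. The iRFP720 coding sequence (about 950 bp, cloned between AgeI and NotI sites that remain intact) is an engineered derivative of the Rhodopseudomonas palustris bacteriophytochrome RpBphP2 carrying fifteen substitutions. It is constitutively fluorescent, has low acid sensitivity, and requires biliverdin as its chromophore. The catalogue lists the nuclear localization signal as an N-terminal fusion. The feature table does not annotate one upstream of iRFP720, although an unannotated stretch lies between the MCS fragment and the coding sequence. The short SV40 large T antigen fragment just downstream of iRFP720 is probably part of the SV40 poly(A) region rather than a localization signal. The record therefore leaves the exact position of the NLS unresolved. The construct is suited to labelling nuclei of mammalian cells in the near-infrared, including multicolour and in vivo imaging alongside other iRFP variants.
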