Addgene plasmid #45467: pNLS-iRFP720
Depositing lab: Vladislav Verkhusha. Depositing organization: Albert Einstein College of Medicine. Publication: Near-infrared fluorescent proteins for multicolor in vivo imaging. Shcherbakova DM, Verkhusha VV. Nat Methods. 2013 Jun 16. doi: 10.1038/nmeth.2521. PubMed 23770755.
Backbone
  Vector backbone: pN1
  Backbone manufacturer: Clontech
  Backbone size w/o insert (bp): 4055
  Total vector size (bp): 5006
  Modifications to backbone: nuclear localization signal
  Vector type: Mammalian Expression
  Selectable markers: Neomycin (select with G418)
Growth in bacteria
  Bacterial resistance: Kanamycin, 50 μg/mL
  Growth temperature: 37°C
  Growth strain: DH5alpha
  Copy number: High Copy
Gene/Insert
  Gene/Insert name: iRFP720
  Species: Rhodopseudomonas palustris
  Insert size (bp): 951
  Mutation: T2A, S13L, A92T, V104T, V114I, E161K, E180S, Y193K, F198Y, D202F, V254N, Y258F, A283V, K288T, N290Y relative to RpBphP2
  GenBank ID: KC991145
  Promoter: CMV
  Tag / fusion protein: nuclear localization signal (N terminal on insert)
  Cloning method: Restriction Enzyme; 5′ cloning site AgeI (not destroyed); 3′ cloning site NotI (not destroyed)
  Sequencing primers: 5′ CMV-F; 3′ SV40pA-R
Terms and licenses: Academic/Nonprofit Terms; Industry Terms: Not Available to Industry
How to cite: pNLS-iRFP720 was a gift from Vladislav Verkhusha (Addgene plasmid # 45467 ; http://n2t.net/addgene:45467 ; RRID:Addgene_45467)
