>Addgene plasmid #45467 | pNLS-iRFP720 | addgene partial sequence | sequence record 64812 | CMV-F 5'-CGCAAATGGGCGGTAGGCGTG-3'
GCAGAGCTGGTTTAGTGAACCGTCAGATCCGCTAGCGCTACCGGACTCAGATCTCGAGCTCAAGCTTCGA
ATTCGCCACCATGTCGCGGAGGCGGCACAGCTACGAGAACGATGGTGGACAACCTCACAAAAGGAGGAAG
ACGTCTCCACCGGTCGCCACCATGGCGGAAGGATCCGTCGCCAGGCAGCCTGACCTCTTGACCTGCGACG
ATGAGCCGATCCATATCCCCGGTGCCATCCAACCGCATGGACTGCTGCTCGCCCTCGCCGCCGACATGAC
GATCGTTGCCGGCAGCGACAACCTTCCCGAACTCACCGGACTGGCGATCGGCGCCCTGATCGGCCGCTCT
GCGGCCGATGTCTTCGACTCGGAGACGCACAACCGTCTGACGATCGCCTTGGCCGAGCCCGGGGCGGCCG
TCGGAGCACCGATCACTGTCGGCTTCACGATGCGAAAGGACGCAGGCTTCATCGGCTCCTGGCATCGCCA
TGATCAGCTCATCTTCCTCGAGCTCGAGCCTCCCCAGCGGGACGTCGCCGAGCCGCAGGCGTTCTTCCGC
CGCACCAACAGCGCCATCCGCCGCCTGCAGGCCGCCGAAACCTTGGAAAGCGCCTGCGCCGCCGCGGCGC
AAGAGGTGCGGAAGATTACCGGCTTCGATCGGGTGATGATCTATCGCTTCGCCTCCGACTTCAGCGGGTC
CGTGATCGCAGAGGATCGGTGCGCCGAGGTCGAGTCAAAACTAGGCCTGCACTATCCTGCCTCATTCATC
CCGGCGCAGGCCCGTCGGCTCTATACCATCAACCCGGTACGGATCATTCCCGATATCAATTATCGGCCGG
TGCCGGTCACCCCAGACCTCAATCCGGTCACCGGGCGGCCGATTGATCTTAGCTTCGCCATCCTGCGCAG
CGTCTCGCCCAACCATCTGGAGTTCATGCGCAACATAGGCATGCACGGCACGATGTCGATCTCGATTTTG
CGCGGCGAGCGAC
