>Addgene plasmid #45467 | pNLS-iRFP720 | addgene partial sequence | sequence record 64815 | SV40-pA-R
CTGCAATAAACAAGTTAACAACAACAATTGCATTCATTTTATGTTTCAGGTTCAGGGGGAGGTGTGGGAG
GTTTTTTAAAGCAAGTAAAACCTCTACAAATGTGGTATGGCTGATTATGATCTAGAGTCGCGGCCGCTTA
CTCTTCCATCACGCCGATCTGCCAGGCCAGAACCTGGGCGACTAGCTCGCAGGCTTGGCGGCCATCGAGA
TCGACGTAGTACGGCGTTCGGTGATGGCAAACGATCAATCCCCACAGTCGCTCGCCGCGCAAAATCGAGA
TCGACATCGTGCCGTGCATGCCTATGTTGCGCATGAACTCCAGATGGTTGGGCGAGACGCTGCGCAGGAT
GGCGAAGCTAAGATCAATCGGCCGCCCGGTGACCGGATTGAGGTCTGGGGTGACCGGCACCGGCCGATAA
TTGATATCGGGAATGATCCGTACCGGGTTGATGGTATAGAGCCGACGGGCCTGCGCCGGGATGAATGAGG
CAGGATAGTGCAGGCCTAGTTTTGACTCGACCTCGGCGCACCGATCCTCTGCGATCACGGACCCGCTGAA
GTCGGAGGCGAAGCGATAGATCATCACCCGATCGAAGCCGGTAATCTTCCGCACCTCTTGCGCCGCGGCG
GCGCAGGCGCTTTCCAAGGTTTCGGCGGCCTGCAGGCGGCGGATGGCGCTGTTGGTGCGGCGGAAGAACG
CCTGCGGCTCGGCGACGTCCCGCTGGGGAGGCTCGAGCTCGAGGAAGATGAGCTGATCATGGCGATGCCA
GGAGCCGATGAAGCCTGCGTCCTTTCGCATCGTGAAGCCGACAGTGATCGGTGCTCCGACGGCCGCCCCG
GGCTCGGCCAAGGCGATCGTCAGACGGTTGTGCGTCTC
